Addgene plasmid #211871: pGS375_tdTomato-3xGCN4-T2A-BSD Lenti
Purpose: 3xGCN4pep transgene expression
Depositing lab: Iain Cheeseman. Depositing organization: Whitehead Institute for Biomedical Research.
Backbone
  Vector backbone: pLenti
  Vector type: Lentiviral
  Selectable markers: Blasticidin
Growth in bacteria
  Bacterial resistance: Ampicillin, 100 μg/mL
  Growth temperature: 37°C
  Growth strain: NEB Stable
  Copy number: High Copy
Gene/Insert
  Gene/Insert name: 3xGCN4pep
  Species: Synthetic
  Mutation: N/A
  Cloning method: Restriction Enzyme; 5′ cloning site Unknown (unknown if destroyed)
Terms and licenses: Academic/Nonprofit Terms; Industry Terms: Not Available to Industry
How to cite: pGS375_tdTomato-3xGCN4-T2A-BSD Lenti was a gift from Iain Cheeseman (Addgene plasmid # 211871 ; http://n2t.net/addgene:211871 ; RRID:Addgene_211871)
