[The description below was written by a language model from this plasmid's Addgene catalogue record and pLannotate feature annotations shown in this document.]
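Description:
pGS375_tdTomato-3xGCN4-T2A-BSD Lenti is an 8.9 kb lentiviral transfer plasmid built on a pLenti backbone for stable expression of a fluorescent protein carrying GCN4 peptide epitopes in mammalian cells. In bacteria it is maintained through a high-copy ColE1/pUC-type origin and selected with ampicillin (AmpR). The backbone also carries an f1 origin, an SV40 origin and poly(A) signal, and remnants of lac and phage promoter elements. The viral portion has a third-generation, self-inactivating layout. An RSV promoter drives a truncated HIV-1 5' LTR, followed by the Ψ packaging signal with a partial gag sequence, the Rev response element and the cPPT/CTS, and the unit ends in a ΔU3 3' LTR. Packaging functions must therefore be supplied in trans. A fragment of a U6 promoter is annotated upstream of the cPPT, but no associated small-RNA cassette is recorded.

The payload is a single open reading frame driven by the EF-1α core promoter. The tdTomato coding sequence is followed by a short linker region containing an S-Tag and a fragment matching a TEV/His composite tag, and then by the synthetic GCN4 peptide array. The name indicates three GCN4 repeats, although the automated annotation picks out only two GCN4 matches. According to the name, a T2A self-cleaving peptide separates this fusion from blasticidin S deaminase, though the T2A is not annotated. Transduced cells can thus be selected with blasticidin while producing the tagged reporter as a separate polypeptide. A WPRE downstream enhances transcript expression. GCN4 peptides of this type are recognised by a cognate scFv, as in SunTag-style recruitment systems. The record states the purpose only as 3xGCN4 peptide transgene expression and gives no specific application.
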