Features (pLannotate 1.2.2; 32 found; start..end, strand, type, name):
     91..112     +  protein_bind   CAP binding site: CAP binding activates transcription in the presence of cAMP. E. coli catabolite activator protein
    127..157     +  promoter       lac promoter: promoter for the E. coli lac operon
    165..181     +  protein_bind   lac operator: The lac repressor binds to the lac operator to inhibit transcription in E. coli. This inhibition can be relieved by adding lactose or isopropyl-β-D-thiogalactopyranoside (IPTG). lac repressor encoded by lacI
    226..244     +  promoter       T3 promoter: promoter for bacteriophage T3 RNA polymerase
    272..498     +  promoter       RSV promoter: Rous sarcoma virus enhancer/promoter
    499..679     +  LTR            5' LTR (truncated): truncated 5' long terminal repeat (LTR) from HIV-1
    726..851     +  misc_feature   HIV-1 Ψ: packaging signal of human immunodeficiency virus type 1
    835..1173    +  CDS            HIV-1 gag (fragment): gag protein from human immunodeficiency virus 1; gag
   1348..1581    +  misc_feature   RRE: The Rev response element (RRE) of HIV-1 allows for Rev-dependent mRNA export from the nucleus to the cytoplasm.
   1958..1984    +  CDS            Rev (fragment): human immunodeficiency virus 1 (HIV-1) Rev protein; rev; enhances nuclear export of unspliced and incompletely spliced viral mRNAs
   1988..2168    +  promoter       U6 promoter (fragment): RNA polymerase III promoter for human U6 snRNA
   2209..2326    +  misc_feature   cPPT/CTS: central polypurine tract and central termination sequence of HIV-1
   2398..2609    +  promoter       EF-1α core promoter: core promoter for human elongation factor EF-1α
   2642..4069    +  CDS            tdTomato: tdTomato is a basic (constitutively fluorescent) orange fluorescent protein published in 2004, derived from Discosoma sp.. It is reported to be a somewhat slowly-maturing tandem dimer with low acid sensitivity.
   4096..4114    +  misc_feature   MCS (fragment): pBluescript multiple cloning site
   4115..4134    +  CDS            capTEV™ (fragment): composite tag for in vivo biotinylation, TEV protease cleavage, and 6xHis tagging
   4148..4192    +  CDS            S-Tag: affinity and epitope tag derived from pancreatic ribonuclease A
   4229..4294    +  CDS            GCN4 (fragment): GCN4_YEAST - Also known as AAS101 From Saccharomyces cerevisiae (strain ATCC 204508 / S288c) (Baker's yeast).
   4391..4456    +  CDS            GCN4_v1: GCN4 peptide that allows binding to an scFv-GFP fusion protein (Tanenbaum et al., 2014)
   4541..4939    +  CDS            BSD: blasticidin S deaminase; Aspergillus terreus BSD; confers resistance to blasticidin
   4985..5573    +  misc_feature   WPRE: woodchuck hepatitis virus posttranscriptional regulatory element
   5624..5643    +  misc_feature   cPPT/CTS (fragment): central polypurine tract and central termination sequence of HIV-1
   5645..5878    +  LTR            3' LTR (ΔU3): self-inactivating 3' long terminal repeat (LTR) from HIV-1
   5956..6077    +  polyA_signal   SV40 poly(A) signal: SV40 polyadenylation signal
   6117..6252    +  rep_origin     SV40 ori: SV40 origin of replication
   6273..6291    -  promoter       T7 promoter: promoter for bacteriophage T7 RNA polymerase
   6299..6454    +  CDS            lacZα (fragment): LacZα fragment of β-galactosidase; lacZ fragment
   6459..6887    +  rep_origin     f1 ori (sequence partly withheld): f1 bacteriophage origin of replication; arrow indicates direction of (+) strand synthesis
   6940..7044    +  promoter       AmpR promoter: bla
   7045..7905    +  CDS            AmpR: β-lactamase; bla; confers resistance to ampicillin, carbenicillin, and related antibiotics
   8076..8664    +  rep_origin     ori: high-copy-number ColE1/pMB1/pBR322/pUC origin of replication
   8847..78      +  CDS            lacI (fragment) (across the origin): lac repressor; lacI; The lac repressor binds to the lac operator to inhibit transcription in E. coli. This inhibition can be relieved by adding lactose or isopropyl-β-D-thiogalactopyranoside (IPTG).
>Addgene plasmid #211871 | pGS375_tdTomato-3xGCN4-T2A-BSD Lenti | addgene full sequence | sequence record 424755 | Addgene NGS Result
ACCGCCTCTCCCCGCGCGTTGGCCGATTCATTAATGCAGCTGGCACGACAGGTTTCCCGACTGGAAAGCG
GGCAGTGAGCGCAACGCAATTAATGTGAGTTAGCTCACTCATTAGGCACCCCAGGCTTTACACTTTATGC
TTCCGGCTCGTATGTTGTGTGGAATTGTGAGCGGATAACAATTTCACACAGGAAACAGCTATGACCATGA
TTACGCCAAGCGCGCAATTAACCCTCACTAAAGGGAACAAAAGCTGGAGCTGCAAGCTTAATGTAGTCTT
ATGCAATACTCTTGTAGTCTTGCAACATGGTAACGATGAGTTAGCAACATGCCTTACAAGGAGAGAAAAA
GCACCGTGCATGCCGATTGGTGGAAGTAAGGTGGTACGATCGTGCCTTATTAGGAAGGCAACAGACGGGT
CTGACATGGATTGGACGAACCACTGAATTGCCGCATTGCAGAGATATTGTATTTAAGTGCCTAGCTCGAT
ACATAAACGGGTCTCTCTGGTTAGACCAGATCTGAGCCTGGGAGCTCTCTGGCTAACTAGGGAACCCACT
GCTTAAGCCTCAATAAAGCTTGCCTTGAGTGCTTCAAGTAGTGTGTGCCCGTCTGTTGTGTGACTCTGGT
AACTAGAGATCCCTCAGACCCTTTTAGTCAGTGTGGAAAATCTCTAGCAGTGGCGCCCGAACAGGGACTT
GAAAGCGAAAGGGAAACCAGAGGAGCTCTCTCGACGCAGGACTCGGCTTGCTGAAGCGCGCACGGCAAGA
GGCGAGGGGCGGCGACTGGTGAGTACGCCAAAAATTTTGACTAGCGGAGGCTAGAAGGAGAGAGATGGGT
GCGAGAGCGTCAGTATTAAGCGGGGGAGAATTAGATCGCGATGGGAAAAAATTCGGTTAAGGCCAGGGGG
AAAGAAAAAATATAAATTAAAACATATAGTATGGGCAAGCAGGGAGCTAGAACGATTCGCAGTTAATCCT
GGCCTGTTAGAAACATCAGAAGGCTGTAGACAAATACTGGGACAGCTACAACCATCCCTTCAGACAGGAT
CAGAAGAACTTAGATCATTATATAATACAGTAGCAACCCTCTATTGTGTGCATCAAAGGATAGAGATAAA
AGACACCAAGGAAGCTTTAGACAAGATAGAGGAAGAGCAAAACAAAAGTAAGACCACCGCACAGCAAGCG
GCCGGCCGCTGATCTTCAGACCTGGAGGAGGAGATATGAGGGACAATTGGAGAAGTGAATTATATAAATA
TAAAGTAGTAAAAATTGAACCATTAGGAGTAGCACCCACCAAGGCAAAGAGAAGAGTGGTGCAGAGAGAA
AAAAGAGCAGTGGGAATAGGAGCTTTGTTCCTTGGGTTCTTGGGAGCAGCAGGAAGCACTATGGGCGCAG
CGTCAATGACGCTGACGGTACAGGCCAGACAATTATTGTCTGGTATAGTGCAGCAGCAGAACAATTTGCT
GAGGGCTATTGAGGCGCAACAGCATCTGTTGCAACTCACAGTCTGGGGCATCAAGCAGCTCCAGGCAAGA
ATCCTGGCTGTGGAAAGATACCTAAAGGATCAACAGCTCCTGGGGATTTGGGGTTGCTCTGGAAAACTCA
TTTGCACCACTGCTGTGCCTTGGAATGCTAGTTGGAGTAATAAATCTCTGGAACAGATTTGGAATCACAC
GACCTGGATGGAGTGGGACAGAGAAATTAACAATTACACAAGCTTAATACACTCCTTAATTGAAGAATCG
CAAAACCAGCAAGAAAAGAATGAACAAGAATTATTGGAATTAGATAAATGGGCAAGTTTGTGGAATTGGT
TTAACATAACAAATTGGCTGTGGTATATAAAATTATTCATAATGATAGTAGGAGGCTTGGTAGGTTTAAG
AATAGTTTTTGCTGTACTTTCTATAGTGAATAGAGTTAGGCAGGGATATTCACCATTATCGTTTCAGACC
CACCTCCCAACCCCGAGGGGACCCAGAGAGGGCCTATTTCCCATGATTCCTTCATATTTGCATATACGAT
ACAAGGCTGTTAGAGAGATAATTAGAATTAATTTGACTGTAAACACAAAGATATTAGTACAAAATACGTG
ACGTAGAAAGTAATAATTTCTTGGGTAGTTTGCAGTTTTAAAATTATGTTTTAAAATGGACTATCATAAA
TTCTAGATCTTGAGACAAATGGCAGTATTCATCCACAATTTTAAAAGAAAAGGGGGGATTGGGGGGTACA
GTGCAGGGGAAAGAATAGTAGACATAATAGCAACAGACATACAAACTAAAGAATTACAAAAACAAATTAC
AAAAATTCAAAATTTTCGGGTTTATTACAGGGACAGCAGAGATCCACTTTGGCGCCGGCTCGTCGAGTGG
CTCCGGTGCCCGTCAGTGGGCAGAGCGCACATCGCCCACAGTCCCCGAGAAGTTGGGGGGAGGGGTCGGC
AATTGAACCGGTGCCTAGAGAAGGTGGCGCGGGGTAAACTGGGAAAGTGATGTCGTGTACTGGCTCCGCC
TTTTTCCCGAGGGTGGGGGAGAACCGTATATAAGTGCAGTAGTCGCCGTGAACGTTCTTTTTCGCAACGG
GTTTGCCGCCAGAACACAGGTGTCGTGACGCGGGATCCGATATCCGCCACCATGGTGAGCAAGGGCGAGG
AGGTCATCAAAGAGTTCATGCGCTTCAAGGTGCGCATGGAGGGCTCCATGAACGGCCACGAGTTCGAGAT
CGAGGGCGAGGGCGAGGGCCGCCCCTACGAGGGCACCCAGACCGCCAAGCTGAAGGTGACCAAGGGCGGC
CCCCTGCCCTTCGCCTGGGACATCCTGTCCCCCCAGTTCATGTACGGCTCCAAGGCGTACGTGAAGCACC
CCGCCGACATCCCCGATTACAAGAAGCTGTCCTTCCCCGAGGGCTTCAAGTGGGAGCGCGTGATGAACTT
CGAGGACGGCGGTCTGGTGACCGTGACCCAGGACTCCTCCCTGCAGGACGGCACGCTGATCTACAAGGTG
AAGATGCGCGGCACCAACTTCCCCCCCGACGGCCCCGTAATGCAGAAGAAGACCATGGGCTGGGAGGCCT
CCACCGAGCGCCTGTACCCCCGCGACGGCGTGCTGAAGGGCGAGATCCACCAGGCCCTGAAGCTGAAGGA
CGGCGGCCACTACCTGGTGGAGTTCAAGACCATCTACATGGCCAAGAAGCCCGTGCAACTGCCCGGCTAC
TACTACGTGGACACCAAGCTGGACATCACCTCCCACAACGAGGACTACACCATCGTGGAACAGTACGAGC
GCTCCGAGGGCCGCCACCACCTGTTCCTGGGGCATGGCACCGGCAGCACCGGCAGCGGCAGCTCCGGCAC
CGCCTCCTCCGAGGACAACAACATGGCCGTCATCAAAGAGTTCATGCGCTTCAAGGTGCGCATGGAGGGC
TCCATGAACGGCCACGAGTTCGAGATCGAGGGCGAGGGCGAGGGCCGCCCCTACGAGGGCACCCAGACCG
CCAAGCTGAAGGTGACCAAGGGCGGCCCCCTGCCCTTCGCCTGGGACATCCTGTCCCCCCAGTTCATGTA
CGGCTCCAAGGCGTACGTGAAGCACCCCGCCGACATCCCCGATTACAAGAAGCTGTCCTTCCCCGAGGGC
TTCAAGTGGGAGCGCGTGATGAACTTCGAGGACGGCGGTCTGGTGACCGTGACCCAGGACTCCTCCCTGC
AGGACGGCACGCTGATCTACAAGGTGAAGATGCGCGGCACCAACTTCCCCCCCGACGGCCCCGTAATGCA
GAAGAAGACCATGGGCTGGGAGGCCTCCACCGAGCGCCTGTACCCCCGCGACGGCGTGCTGAAGGGCGAG
ATCCACCAGGCCCTGAAGCTGAAGGACGGCGGCCACTACCTGGTGGAGTTCAAGACCATCTACATGGCCA
AGAAGCCCGTGCAACTGCCCGGCTACTACTACGTGGACACCAAGCTGGACATCACCTCCCACAACGAGGA
CTACACCATCGTGGAACAGTACGAGCGCTCCGAGGGCCGCCACCACCTGTTCCTGTACGGCATGGACGAG
CTGTACAAGACCGGAGGGGATCGGTGGAGCTCCACCGGTGGCGGCCGCTCTAGAGAGAATCTTTATTTTC
AGGGCGCCGCCAAATTCAAAGAAACCGCTGCTGCTAAATTCGAACGCCAGCACATGGACAGCGGAGGTGG
AGGTACTAGTCTCGAGGGTTCTGGAGGATTGTTGCCCAAAAACTACCACTTGGAGAACGAGGTCGCAAGG
TTGAAAAAATTGGTCGGTGAGCGTGGCGGCTCAGGCGGCCTTCTTCCAAAAAATTATCATCTTGAAAATG
AAGTTGCTAGACTTAAAAAACTTGTTGGAGAAAGAGGCGGGAGCGGCGGCCTGCTGCCCAAGAACTACCA
CCTGGAGAACGAGGTCGCCCGCCTGAAGAAGCTGGTCGGCGAGCGCGGTGGTTCTGGAGGTTTGGAATTC
GAGGGCAGAGGAAGTCTTCTAACATGCGGTGACGTGGAGGAGAATCCCGGCCCTATCGATATGGCCAAGC
CTTTGTCTCAAGAAGAATCCACCCTCATTGAAAGAGCAACGGCTACAATCAACAGCATCCCCATCTCTGA
AGACTACAGCGTCGCCAGCGCAGCTCTCTCTAGCGACGGCCGCATCTTCACTGGTGTCAATGTATATCAT
TTTACTGGGGGACCTTGTGCAGAACTCGTGGTGCTGGGCACTGCTGCTGCTGCGGCAGCTGGCAACCTGA
CTTGTATCGTCGCGATCGGAAATGAGAACAGGGGCATCTTGAGCCCCTGCGGACGGTGCCGACAGGTGCT
TCTCGATCTGCATCCTGGGATCAAAGCCATAGTGAAGGACAGTGATGGACAGCCGACGGCAGTTGGGATT
CGTGAATTGCTGCCCTCTGGTTATGTGTGGGAGGGCTAAGGTACCACTAGTCCCGGGATGCATAGCGCTA
CGCGTTAAGTCGACAATCAACCTCTGGATTACAAAATTTGTGAAAGATTGACTGGTATTCTTAACTATGT
TGCTCCTTTTACGCTATGTGGATACGCTGCTTTAATGCCTTTGTATCATGCTATTGCTTCCCGTATGGCT
TTCATTTTCTCCTCCTTGTATAAATCCTGGTTGCTGTCTCTTTATGAGGAGTTGTGGCCCGTTGTCAGGC
AACGTGGCGTGGTGTGCACTGTGTTTGCTGACGCAACCCCCACTGGTTGGGGCATTGCCACCACCTGTCA
GCTCCTTTCCGGGACTTTCGCTTTCCCCCTCCCTATTGCCACGGCGGAACTCATCGCCGCCTGCCTTGCC
CGCTGCTGGACAGGGGCTCGGCTGTTGGGCACTGACAATTCCGTGGTGTTGTCGGGGAAATCATCGTCCT
TTCCTTGGCTGCTCGCCTGTGTTGCCACCTGGATTCTGCGCGGGACGTCCTTCTGCTACGTCCCTTCGGC
CCTCAATCCAGCGGACCTTCCTTCCCGCGGCCTGCTGCCGGCTCTGCGGCCTCTTCCGCGTCTTCGCCTT
CGCCCTCAGACGAGTCGGATCTCCCTTTGGGCCGCCTCCCCGCGTCGACTTTAAGACCAATGACTTACAA
GGCAGCTGTAGATCTTAGCCACTTTTTAAAAGAAAAGGGGGGACTGGAAGGGCTAATTCACTCCCAACGA
AGACAAGATCTGCTTTTTGCTTGTACTGGGTCTCTCTGGTTAGACCAGATCTGAGCCTGGGAGCTCTCTG
GCTAACTAGGGAACCCACTGCTTAAGCCTCAATAAAGCTTGCCTTGAGTGCTTCAAGTAGTGTGTGCCCG
TCTGTTGTGTGACTCTGGTAACTAGAGATCCCTCAGACCCTTTTAGTCAGTGTGGAAAATCTCTAGCAGT
ACGTATAGTAGTTCATGTCATCTTATTATTCAGTATTTATAACTTGCAAAGAAATGAATATCAGAGAGTG
AGAGGAACTTGTTTATTGCAGCTTATAATGGTTACAAATAAAGCAATAGCATCACAAATTTCACAAATAA
AGCATTTTTTTCACTGCATTCTAGTTGTGGTTTGTCCAAACTCATCAATGTATCTTATCATGTCTGGCTC
TAGCTATCCCGCCCCTAACTCCGCCCATCCCGCCCCTAACTCCGCCCAGTTCCGCCCATTCTCCGCCCCA
TGGCTGACTAATTTTTTTTATTTATGCAGAGGCCGAGGCCGCCTCGGCCTCTGAGCTATTCCAGAAGTAG
TGAGGAGGCTTTTTTGGAGGCCTAGGGACGTACCCAATTCGCCCTATAGTGAGTCGTATTACGCGCGCTC
ACTGGCCGTCGTTTTACAACGTCGTGACTGGGAAAACCCTGGCGTTACCCAACTTAATCGCCTTGCAGCA
CATCCCCCTTTCGCCAGCTGGCGTAATAGCGAAGAGGCCCGCACCGATCGCCCTTCCCAACAGTTGCGCA
GCCTGAATGGCGAATGGG
[124 nt withheld, positions 6459-6582]
C
[91 nt withheld, positions 6584-6674]
A
[49 nt withheld, positions 6676-6724]
CCTTTGACGTTGGAGTCCACGTTCTTT
[37 nt withheld, positions 6752-6788]
ACCCTATCTCGGTCTATTCTTTTGATTTATAAGGGATTTTGCCGATTTCGGCCTATTGGTTAAAAAATGA
GCTGATTTAACAAAAATTTAACGCGAATTTTAACAAAATATTAACGCTTACAATTTAGGTGGCACTTTTC
GGGGAAATGTGCGCGGAACCCCTATTTGTTTATTTTTCTAAATACATTCAAATATGTATCCGCTCATGAG
ACAATAACCCTGATAAATGCTTCAATAATATTGAAAAAGGAAGAGTATGAGTATTCAACATTTCCGTGTC
GCCCTTATTCCCTTTTTTGCGGCATTTTGCCTTCCTGTTTTTGCTCACCCAGAAACGCTGGTGAAAGTAA
AAGATGCTGAAGATCAGTTGGGTGCACGAGTGGGTTACATCGAACTGGATCTCAACAGCGGTAAGATCCT
TGAGAGTTTTCGCCCCGAAGAACGTTTTCCAATGATGAGCACTTTTAAAGTTCTGCTATGTGGCGCGGTA
TTATCCCGTATTGACGCCGGGCAAGAGCAACTCGGTCGCCGCATACACTATTCTCAGAATGACTTGGTTG
AGTACTCACCAGTCACAGAAAAGCATCTTACGGATGGCATGACAGTAAGAGAATTATGCAGTGCTGCCAT
AACCATGAGTGATAACACTGCGGCCAACTTACTTCTGACAACGATCGGAGGACCGAAGGAGCTAACCGCT
TTTTTGCACAACATGGGGGATCATGTAACTCGCCTTGATCGTTGGGAACCGGAGCTGAATGAAGCCATAC
CAAACGACGAGCGTGACACCACGATGCCTGTAGCAATGGCAACAACGTTGCGCAAACTATTAACTGGCGA
ACTACTTACTCTAGCTTCCCGGCAACAATTAATAGACTGGATGGAGGCGGATAAAGTTGCAGGACCACTT
CTGCGCTCGGCCCTTCCGGCTGGCTGGTTTATTGCTGATAAATCTGGAGCCGGTGAGCGTGGGTCTCGCG
GTATCATTGCAGCACTGGGGCCAGATGGTAAGCCCTCCCGTATCGTAGTTATCTACACGACGGGGAGTCA
GGCAACTATGGATGAACGAAATAGACAGATCGCTGAGATAGGTGCCTCACTGATTAAGCATTGGTAACTG
TCAGACCAAGTTTACTCATATATACTTTAGATTGATTTAAAACTTCATTTTTAATTTAAAAGGATCTAGG
TGAAGATCCTTTTTGATAATCTCATGACCAAAATCCCTTAACGTGAGTTTTCGTTCCACTGAGCGTCAGA
CCCCGTAGAAAAGATCAAAGGATCTTCTTGAGATCCTTTTTTTCTGCGCGTAATCTGCTGCTTGCAAACA
AAAAAACCACCGCTACCAGCGGTGGTTTGTTTGCCGGATCAAGAGCTACCAACTCTTTTTCCGAAGGTAA
CTGGCTTCAGCAGAGCGCAGATACCAAATACTGTTCTTCTAGTGTAGCCGTAGTTAGGCCACCACTTCAA
GAACTCTGTAGCACCGCCTACATACCTCGCTCTGCTAATCCTGTTACCAGTGGCTGCTGCCAGTGGCGAT
AAGTCGTGTCTTACCGGGTTGGACTCAAGACGATAGTTACCGGATAAGGCGCAGCGGTCGGGCTGAACGG
GGGGTTCGTGCACACAGCCCAGCTTGGAGCGAACGACCTACACCGAACTGAGATACCTACAGCGTGAGCT
ATGAGAAAGCGCCACGCTTCCCGAAGGGAGAAAGGCGGACAGGTATCCGGTAAGCGGCAGGGTCGGAACA
GGAGAGCGCACGAGGGAGCTTCCAGGGGGAAACGCCTGGTATCTTTATAGTCCTGTCGGGTTTCGCCACC
TCTGACTTGAGCGTCGATTTTTGTGATGCTCGTCAGGGGGGCGGAGCCTATGGAAAAACGCCAGCAACGC
GGCCTTTTTACGGTTCCTGGCCTTTTGCTGGCCTTTTGCTCACATGTTCTTTCCTGCGTTATCCCCTGAT
TCTGTGGATAACCGTATTACCGCCTTTGAGTGAGCTGATACCGCTCGCCGCAGCCGAACGACCGAGCGCA
GCGAGTCAGTGAGCGAGGAAGCGGAAGAGCGCCCAATACGCAA
